Addgene plasmid #178996: pBBK12 pCAS-Tyr-[gRNA: 2=FF21] (SplitKanR, AmpR)
Purpose: Sp.Cas9 and gRNA yeast expression vector with FF21 gRNA pre-cloned. Selection =SplitKanamycin resistance
Depositing lab: Vincent Martin. Depositing organization: Concordia University. Publication: The MyLo CRISPR-Cas9 Toolkit: A Markerless Yeast Localization and Overexpression CRISPR-Cas9 Toolkit. Bean BDM, Whiteway M, Martin VJJ. G3 (Bethesda). 2022 Jun 16. pii: 6609175. doi: 10.1093/g3journal/jkac154. PubMed 35708612.
Backbone
  Vector backbone: 2-micron/pUC
  Vector type: Yeast Expression, CRISPR, Synthetic Biology
Growth in bacteria
  Bacterial resistance: Ampicillin, 100 μg/mL
  Growth temperature: 37°C
  Growth strain: DH5alpha
  Copy number: High Copy
Gene/Insert
  Gene/Insert name: S. pyogenes Cas9
  gRNA/shRNA sequence: TCTTGGGTTGCCAAACTAAG
  Species: Streptococcus pyogenes
  Cloning method: Restriction Enzyme; 5′ cloning site Unknown (unknown if destroyed); 3′ cloning site Unknown (unknown if destroyed)
Terms and licenses: Academic/Nonprofit Terms; Industry Terms: Not Available to Industry
Depositor comments: Part of the Markerless Yeast Localization and Overexpression (MyLO) CRISPR-Cas9 Toolkit. Vector cloned using BsaI Golden Gate cloning
How to cite: pBBK12 pCAS-Tyr-[gRNA: 2=FF21] (SplitKanR, AmpR) was a gift from Vincent Martin (Addgene plasmid # 178996 ; http://n2t.net/addgene:178996 ; RRID:Addgene_178996)
