[The description below was written by a language model from this plasmid's Addgene catalogue record and pLannotate feature annotations shown in this document.]
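Description:
pBBK12 pCAS-Tyr-[gRNA: 2=FF21] is a 10.3 kb yeast CRISPR-Cas9 expression plasmid from the Markerless Yeast Localization and Overexpression (MyLO) toolkit. It is built on a 2-micron/pUC shuttle backbone. In E. coli it replicates at high copy from the ColE1/pUC origin and is selected through the β-lactamase (AmpR) gene and its native promoter. In Saccharomyces cerevisiae the 2μ origin supports episomal, multicopy maintenance.

The payload combines Streptococcus pyogenes Cas9 with a pre-cloned guide RNA designated FF21. The Cas9 coding sequence is followed by a short polyhistidine tag and the CYC1 terminator. The promoter driving it is not annotated, although a region upstream matches a predicted yeast open reading frame in the opposite orientation, which may simply reflect yeast genomic sequence in the promoter region. The guide cassette consists of a tRNA element upstream of the S. pyogenes gRNA scaffold. The "Tyr" in the name suggests a tyrosine tRNA, and in this common design the tRNA provides Pol III transcription and is processed away from the guide. The spacer would sit between the tRNA and the scaffold, and the depositor notes it was installed by BsaI Golden Gate cloning.

Yeast selection is described as "Split Kanamycin resistance". Consistent with this, the feature table shows the marker as two adjacent pieces, a kanMX fragment and a separate KanR coding fragment, ending in the Ashbya gossypii TEF terminator. The record does not explain how the split marker is meant to function. The FF21 target locus is likewise not described. The plasmid is intended for Cas9-mediated, markerless genome editing and integration in yeast.
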