Features (pLannotate 1.2.2; 13 found; start..end, strand, type, name):
      1..1159    -  rep_origin     2μ ori: yeast 2μ plasmid origin of replication
   1200..1288    +  ncRNA          tRNA: Accession: RF00005 - tRNA
   1382..1457    +  misc_RNA       gRNA scaffold: guide RNA scaffold for the Streptococcus pyogenes CRISPR/Cas9 system
   1591..2595    +  gene           kanMX (fragment): yeast selectable marker conferring kanamycin resistance (Wach et al., 1994)
   2613..3262    +  CDS            KanR (fragment): aminoglycoside phosphotransferase; aph(3')-Ia; confers resistance to kanamycin
   3268..3465    +  terminator     TEF terminator: Ashbya gossypii TEF terminator
   3616..4476    -  CDS            AmpR: β-lactamase; bla; confers resistance to ampicillin, carbenicillin, and related antibiotics
   4477..4568    -  promoter       AmpR promoter: bla
   4716..5129    -  CDS            YJC7_YEAST: Protein predicted: Swiss-Prot protein existence level 4. From Saccharomyces cerevisiae (strain ATCC 204508 / S288c) (Baker's yeast).
   5284..9387    +  CDS            cas9: CAS9_STRP1 - Also known as csn1 From Streptococcus pyogenes serotype M1.
   9436..9456    +  CDS            7xHis: 6xHis affinity tag
   9460..9649    +  terminator     CYC1 terminator: S. cerevisiae CYC1; transcription terminator for CYC1
   9706..10294   -  rep_origin     ori: high-copy-number ColE1/pMB1/pBR322/pUC origin of replication
>Addgene plasmid #178996 | pBBK12 pCAS-Tyr-[gRNA: 2=FF21] (SplitKanR, AmpR) | addgene full sequence | sequence record 360707 | Addgene NGS Result
CGAAGCATCTGTGCTTCATTTTGTAGAACAAAAATGCAACGCGAGAGCGCTAATTTTTCAAACAAAGAAT
CTGAGCTGCATTTTTACAGAACAGAAATGCAACGCGAAAGCGCTATTTTACCAACGAAGAATCTGTGCTT
CATTTTTGTAAAACAAAAATGCAACGCGAGAGCGCTAATTTTTCAAACAAAGAATCTGAGCTGCATTTTT
ACAGAACAGAAATGCAACGCGAGAGCGCTATTTTACCAACAAAGAATCTATACTTCTTTTTTGTTCTACA
AAAATGCATCCCGAGAGCGCTATTTTTCTAACAAAGCATCTTAGATTACTTTTTTTCTCCTTTGTGCGCT
CTATAATGCAGTCTCTTGATAACTTTTTGCACTGTAGGTCCGTTAAGGTTAGAAGAAGGCTACTTTGGTG
TCTATTTTCTCTTCCATAAAAAAAGCCTGACTCCACTTCCCGCGTTTACTGATTACTAGCGAAGCTGCGG
GTGCATTTTTTCAAGATAAAGGCATCCCCGATTATATTCTATACCGATGTGGATTGCGCATACTTTGTGA
ACAGAAAGTGATAGCGTTGATGATTCTTCATTGGTCAGAAAATTATGAACGGTTTCTTCTATTTTGTCTC
TATATACTACGTATAGGAAATGTTTACATTTTCGTATTGTTTTCGATTCACTCTATGAATAGTTCTTACT
ACAATTTTTTTGTCTAAAGAGTAATACTAGAGATAAACATAAAAAATGTAGAGGTCGAGTTTAGATGCAA
GTTCAAGGAGCGAAAGGTGGATGGGTAGGTTATATAGGGATATAGCACAGAGATATATAGCAAAGAGATA
CTTTTGAGCAATGTTTGTGGAAGCGGTATTCGCAATATTTTAGTAGCCCGTTACAGTCCGGTGCGTTTTT
GGTTTTTTGAAAGTGCGTCTTCAGAGCGCTTTTGGTTTTCAAAAGCGCTCTGAAGTTCCTATACTTTCTA
GAGAATAGGAACTTCGGAATAGGAACTTCAAAGCGTTTCCGAAAACGAGCGCTTCCGAAAATGCAACGCG
AGCTGCGCACATACAGCTCACTGTTCACGTCGCACCTATATCTGCGTGTTGCCTGTATATATATATACAT
GAGAAGAACGGCATAGTGCGTGTTTATGCTTAAATGCGTATATGTGTTATGTAGTATACTCTTTCTTCAA
CAATTAAATACTCTCGGTAGCCAAGTTGGTTTAAGGCGCAAGACTGTAATTTATCACTACGAAATCTTGA
GATCGGGCGTTCGACTCGCCCCCGGGAGAGATGGCCGGCATGGTCCCAGCCTCCTCGCTGGCGCCGGCTG
GGCAACACCTTCGGGTGGCGAATGGGACTTTTCTTGGGTTGCCAAACTAAGGTTTTAGAGCTAGAAATAG
CAAGTTAAAATAAGGCTAGTCCGTTATCAACTTGAAAAAGTGGCACCGAGTCGGTGCTTTTTTTATTTTT
TGTCACTATTGTTATGTAAAATGCCACCTCTGACAGTATGGAACGCAAACTTCTGTCTAGTGGATATAGG
TCTAGAGATCTGTTTAGCTTGCCTCGTCCCCGCCGGGTCACCCGGCCAGCGACATGGAGGCCCAGAATAC
CCTCCTTGACAGTCTTGACGTGCGCAGCTCAGGGGCATGATGTGACTGTCGCCCGTACATTTAGCCCATA
CATCCCCATGTATAATCATTTGCATCCATACATTTTGATGGCCGCACGGCGCGAAGCAAAAATTACGGCT
CCTCGCTGCAGACCTGCGAGCAGGGAAACGCTCCCCTCACAGACGCGTTGAATTGTCCCCACGCCGCGCC
CCTGTAGAGAAATATAAAAGGTTAGGATTTGCCACTGAGGTTCTTCTTTCATATACTTCCTTTTAAAATC
TTGCTAGGATACAGTTCTCACATCACATCCGAACATAAACAACAATGGGTAAGGAAAAGACTCACGTTTC
GAGGCCGCGATTAAATTCCAACATGGATGCTGATTTATATGGGTATAAATGGGCTCGCGATAATGTCGGG
CAATCAGGTGCGACAATCTATCGATTGTATGGGAAGCCCGATGCGCCAGAGTTGTTTCTGAAACATGGCA
AAGGTAGCGTTGCCAATGATGTTACAGATGAGATGGTCAGACTAAACTGGCTGACGGAATTTATGCCTCT
TCCGACCATCAAGCATTTTATCCGTACTCCTGATGATGCATGGTTACTCACCACTGCGATCCCCGGCAAA
ACAGCATTCCAGGTATTAGAAGAATATCCTGATTCAGGTGAAAATATTGTTGATGCGCTGGCAGTGTTCC
TGCGCCGGTTGCATTCGATTCCTGTTTGTAATTGTCCTTTTAACAGCGATCGCGTATTTCGTCTGGCTCA
GGCGCAATCACGAATGAATAACGGTTTGGTTGATGCGAGTGATTTTGATGACGAGCGTAATGGCTGGCCT
GTTGAACAAGTCTGGAAAGAAATGCATAAGCTTTTGCCATTCTCACCGGATTCAGTCGTCACTCATGGTG
ATTTCTCACTTGATAACCTTATTTTTGACGAGGGGAAATTAATAGGTTGTATTGATGTTGGACGAGTCGG
AATCGACGTCGCTGCCTGCAGGATGGCAAAGGTAGCGTTGCCAATGATGTTACAGATGAGATGGTCAGAC
TAAACTGGCTGACGGAATTTATGCCTCTTCCGACCATCAAGCATTTTATCCGTACTCCTGATGATGCATG
GTTACTCACCACTGCGATCCCCGGCAAAACAGCATTCCAGGTATTAGAAGAATATCCTGATTCAGGTGAA
AATATTGTTGATGCGCTGGCAGTGTTCCTGCGCCGGTTGCATTCGATTCCTGTTTGTAATTGTCCTTTTA
ACAGCGATCGCGTATTTCGTCTGGCTCAGGCGCAATCACGAATGAATAACGGTTTGGTTGATGCGAGTGA
TTTTGATGACGAGCGTAATGGCTGGCCTGTTGAACAAGTCTGGAAAGAAATGCATAAGCTTTTGCCATTC
TCACCGGATTCAGTCGTCACTCATGGTGATTTCTCACTTGATAACCTTATTTTTGACGAGGGGAAATTAA
TAGGTTGTATTGATGTTGGACGAGTCGGAATCGCAGACCGATACCAGGATCTTGCCATCCTATGGAACTG
CCTCGGTGAGTTTTCTCCTTCATTACAGAAACGGCTTTTTCAAAAATATGGTATTGATAATCCTGATATG
AATAAATTGCAGTTTCATTTGATGCTCGATGAGTTTTTCTAATCAGTACTGACAATAAAAAGATTCTTGT
TTTCAAGAACTTGTCATTTGTATAGTTTTTTTATATTGTAGTTGTTCTATTTTAATCAAATGTTAGCGTG
ATTTATATTTTTTTTCGCCTCGACATCATCTGCCCAGATGCGAAGTTAAGTGCGCAGAAAGTAATATCAT
GCGTCAATCGTATGTGAATGCTGGTCGCTATACTGCTGTCGATTCGATACTAACGCCGCCATCCAGTGTC
GAAAACGAGCTCTCGAGAACCCTTAATCAAAAAGGATCTTCACCTAGATCCTTTTAAATTAAAAATGAAG
TTTTAAATCAATCTAAAGTATATATGAGTAAACTTGGTCTGACAGTTACCAATGCTTAATCAGTGAGGCA
CCTATCTCAGCGATCTGTCTATTTCGTTCATCCATAGTTGCCTGACTCCCCGTCGTGTAGATAACTACGA
TACGGGAGGGCTTACCATCTGGCCCCAGTGCTGCAATGATACCGCGGGACCCACGCTCACCGGCTCCAGA
TTTATCAGCAATAAACCAGCCAGCCGGAAGGGCCGAGCGCAGAAGTGGTCCTGCAACTTTATCCGCCTCC
ATCCAGTCTATTAATTGTTGCCGGGAAGCTAGAGTAAGTAGTTCGCCAGTTAATAGTTTGCGCAACGTTG
TTGCCATTGCTACAGGCATCGTGGTGTCACGCTCGTCGTTTGGTATGGCTTCATTCAGCTCCGGTTCCCA
ACGATCAAGGCGAGTTACATGATCCCCCATGTTGTGCAAAAAAGCGGTTAGCTCCTTCGGTCCTCCGATC
GTTGTCAGAAGTAAGTTGGCCGCAGTGTTATCACTCATGGTTATGGCAGCACTGCATAATTCTCTTACTG
TCATGCCATCCGTAAGATGCTTTTCTGTGACTGGTGAGTACTCAACCAAGTCATTCTGAGAATAGTGTAT
GCGGCGACCGAGTTGCTCTTGCCCGGCGTCAATACGGGATAATACCGCGCCACATAGCAGAACTTTAAAA
GTGCTCATCATTGGAAAACGTTCTTCGGGGCGAAAACTCTCAAGGATCTTACCGCTGTTGAGATCCAGTT
CGATGTAACCCACTCGTGCACCCAACTGATCTTCAGCATCTTTTACTTTCACCAGCGTTTCTGGGTGAGC
AAAAACAGGAAGGCAAAATGCCGCAAAAAAGGGAATAAGGGCGACACGGAAATGTTGAATACTCATACTC
TTCCTTTTTCAATATTATTGAAGCATTTATCAGGGTTATTGTCTCATGAGCGGATACATATTTGAATGTA
TTTAGAAAAATAAACAAATAGGGGTTCGTCGACAGTCGAACAAGAAGCAGGCAAAGTTTAGAGCACTGCC
CCTCCGCACTCAAAAAAGAAAAAACTAGGAGGAAAATAAAATTCTCAACCACACAAACACATAAACACAT
ACAAATACAAATACAAGCTTATTTACTTGACATCGCGCGATCTTCCACTATTCAGCGCCGTCCGCCCTCT
CTCGTGTTTTTTGTTTACGCGACAACTATGCGAAATCCGGAGCAACGGGCAACCGTTTGGGGAAAGACCA
CACCCACGCGCGATCGCCATGGCAACGAGGTCGCACACGCCCCACACCCAGACCTCCCTGCGAGCGGGCA
TGGGTACAATGTCCCCGTTGCCACAGACACCACTTCGTAGCACAGCGCAGAGCGTAGCGTGTTGTTGCTG
CTGACAAAAGAAAATTTTTCTTAGCAAAGCAAAGGAGGGGAAGCACGGGCAGATAGCACCGTACCATACC
CTTGGAAACTCGAAATGAACGAAGCAGGAAATGAGAGAATGAGAGTTTTGTAGGTATATATAGCGGTAGT
GTTTGCGCGTTACCATCATCTTCTGGATCTATCTATTGTTCTTTTCCTCATCACTTTCCCCTTTTTCGCT
CTTCTTCTTGTCTTTTATTTCTTTCTTTTTTTTAATTGTTCCCTCGATTGGCTATCTACCAAAGAATCCA
AACTTAATACACGTATTTATTTGTCCAATTACCATGGATAAGAAATACTCAATAGGCTTAGATATCGGCA
CAAATAGCGTCGGATGGGCGGTGATCACTGATGAATATAAGGTTCCGTCTAAAAAGTTCAAGGTTCTGGG
AAATACAGACCGCCACAGTATCAAAAAAAATCTTATAGGGGCTCTTTTATTTGACAGTGGAGAGACAGCG
GAAGCGACTCGACTCAAACGGACAGCTCGTAGAAGGTATACACGTCGGAAGAATCGTATTTGTTATCTAC
AGGAGATTTTTTCAAATGAGATGGCGAAAGTAGATGATAGTTTCTTTCATCGACTTGAAGAGTCTTTTTT
GGTGGAAGAAGACAAGAAGCATGAACGTCATCCTATTTTTGGAAATATAGTAGATGAAGTTGCTTATCAT
GAGAAATATCCAACTATCTATCATCTGCGAAAAAAATTGGTAGATTCTACTGATAAAGCGGATTTGCGCT
TAATCTATTTGGCCTTAGCGCATATGATTAAGTTTCGTGGTCATTTTTTGATTGAGGGAGATTTAAATCC
TGATAATAGTGATGTGGACAAACTATTTATCCAGTTGGTACAAACCTACAATCAATTATTTGAAGAAAAC
CCTATTAACGCAAGTGGAGTAGATGCTAAAGCGATTCTTTCTGCACGATTGAGTAAATCAAGACGATTAG
AAAATCTCATTGCTCAGCTCCCCGGTGAGAAGAAAAATGGCTTATTTGGGAATCTCATTGCTTTGTCATT
GGGTTTGACCCCTAATTTTAAATCAAATTTTGATTTGGCAGAAGATGCTAAATTACAGCTTTCAAAAGAT
ACTTACGATGATGATTTAGATAATTTATTGGCGCAAATTGGAGATCAATATGCTGATTTGTTTTTGGCAG
CTAAGAATTTATCAGATGCTATTTTACTTTCAGATATCCTAAGAGTAAATACTGAAATAACTAAGGCTCC
CCTATCAGCTTCAATGATTAAACGCTACGATGAACATCATCAAGACTTGACTCTTTTAAAAGCTTTAGTT
CGACAACAACTTCCAGAAAAGTATAAAGAAATCTTTTTTGATCAATCAAAAAACGGATATGCAGGTTATA
TTGATGGGGGAGCTAGCCAAGAAGAATTTTATAAATTTATCAAACCAATTTTAGAAAAAATGGATGGTAC
TGAGGAATTATTGGTGAAACTAAATCGTGAAGATTTGCTGCGCAAGCAACGGACCTTTGACAACGGCTCT
ATTCCCCATCAAATTCACTTGGGTGAGCTGCATGCTATTTTGAGAAGACAAGAAGACTTTTATCCATTTT
TAAAAGACAATCGTGAGAAGATTGAAAAAATCTTGACTTTTCGAATTCCTTATTATGTTGGTCCATTGGC
GCGTGGCAATAGTCGTTTTGCATGGATGACTCGGAAGTCTGAAGAAACAATTACCCCATGGAATTTTGAA
GAAGTTGTCGATAAAGGTGCTTCAGCTCAATCATTTATTGAACGCATGACAAACTTTGATAAAAATCTTC
CAAATGAAAAAGTACTACCAAAACATAGTTTGCTTTATGAGTATTTTACGGTTTATAACGAATTGACAAA
GGTCAAATATGTTACTGAAGGAATGCGAAAACCAGCATTTCTTTCAGGTGAACAGAAGAAAGCCATTGTT
GATTTACTCTTCAAAACAAATCGAAAAGTAACCGTTAAGCAATTAAAAGAAGATTATTTCAAAAAAATAG
AATGTTTTGATAGTGTTGAAATTTCAGGAGTTGAAGATAGATTTAATGCTTCATTAGGTACCTACCATGA
TTTGCTAAAAATTATTAAAGATAAAGATTTTTTGGATAATGAAGAAAATGAAGATATCTTAGAGGATATT
GTTTTAACATTGACCTTATTTGAAGATAGGGAGATGATTGAGGAAAGACTTAAAACATATGCTCACCTCT
TTGATGATAAGGTGATGAAACAGCTTAAACGTCGCCGTTATACTGGTTGGGGACGTTTGTCTCGAAAATT
GATTAATGGTATTAGGGATAAGCAATCTGGCAAAACAATATTAGATTTTTTGAAATCAGATGGTTTTGCC
AATCGCAATTTTATGCAGCTGATCCATGATGATAGTTTGACATTTAAAGAAGACATTCAAAAAGCACAAG
TGTCTGGACAAGGCGATAGTTTACATGAACATATTGCAAATTTAGCTGGTAGCCCTGCTATTAAAAAAGG
TATTTTACAGACTGTAAAAGTTGTTGATGAATTGGTCAAAGTAATGGGGCGGCATAAGCCAGAAAATATC
GTTATTGAAATGGCACGTGAAAATCAGACAACTCAAAAGGGCCAGAAAAATTCGCGAGAGCGTATGAAAC
GAATCGAAGAAGGTATCAAAGAATTAGGAAGTCAGATTCTTAAAGAGCATCCTGTTGAAAATACTCAATT
GCAAAATGAAAAGCTCTATCTCTATTATCTCCAAAATGGAAGAGACATGTATGTGGACCAAGAATTAGAT
ATTAATCGTTTAAGTGATTATGATGTCGATCACATTGTTCCACAAAGTTTCCTTAAAGACGATTCAATAG
ACAATAAGGTCTTAACGCGTTCTGATAAAAATCGTGGTAAATCGGATAACGTTCCAAGTGAAGAAGTAGT
CAAAAAGATGAAAAACTATTGGAGACAACTTCTAAACGCCAAGTTAATCACTCAACGTAAGTTTGATAAT
TTAACGAAAGCTGAACGTGGAGGTTTGAGTGAACTTGATAAAGCTGGTTTTATCAAACGCCAATTGGTTG
AAACTCGCCAAATCACTAAGCATGTGGCACAAATTTTGGATAGTCGCATGAATACTAAATACGATGAAAA
TGATAAACTTATTCGAGAGGTTAAAGTGATTACCTTAAAATCTAAATTAGTTTCTGACTTCCGAAAAGAT
TTCCAATTCTATAAAGTACGTGAGATTAACAATTACCATCATGCCCATGATGCGTATCTAAATGCCGTCG
TTGGAACTGCTTTGATTAAGAAATATCCAAAACTTGAATCGGAGTTTGTCTATGGTGATTATAAAGTTTA
TGATGTTCGTAAAATGATTGCTAAGTCTGAGCAAGAAATAGGCAAAGCAACCGCAAAATATTTCTTTTAC
TCTAATATCATGAACTTCTTCAAAACAGAAATTACACTTGCAAATGGAGAGATTCGCAAACGCCCTCTAA
TCGAAACTAATGGGGAAACTGGAGAAATTGTCTGGGATAAAGGGCGAGATTTTGCCACAGTGCGCAAAGT
ATTGTCCATGCCCCAAGTCAATATTGTCAAGAAAACAGAAGTACAGACAGGCGGATTCTCCAAGGAGTCA
ATTTTACCAAAAAGAAATTCGGACAAGCTTATTGCTCGTAAAAAAGACTGGGATCCAAAAAAATATGGTG
GTTTTGATAGTCCAACGGTAGCTTATTCAGTCCTAGTGGTTGCTAAGGTGGAAAAAGGGAAATCGAAGAA
GTTAAAATCCGTTAAAGAGTTACTAGGGATCACAATTATGGAAAGAAGTTCCTTTGAAAAAAATCCGATT
GACTTTTTAGAAGCTAAAGGATATAAGGAAGTTAAAAAAGACTTAATCATTAAACTACCTAAATATAGTC
TTTTTGAGTTAGAAAACGGTCGTAAACGGATGCTGGCTAGTGCCGGAGAATTACAAAAAGGAAATGAGCT
GGCTCTGCCAAGCAAATATGTGAATTTTTTATATTTAGCTAGTCATTATGAAAAGTTGAAGGGTAGTCCA
GAAGATAACGAACAAAAACAATTGTTTGTGGAGCAGCATAAGCATTATTTAGATGAGATTATTGAGCAAA
TCAGTGAATTTTCTAAGCGTGTTATTTTAGCAGATGCCAATTTAGATAAAGTTCTTAGTGCATATAACAA
ACATAGAGACAAACCAATACGTGAACAAGCAGAAAATATTATTCATTTATTTACGTTGACGAATCTTGGA
GCTCCCGCTGCTTTTAAATATTTTGATACAACAATTGATCGTAAACGATATACGTCTACAAAAGAAGTTT
TAGATGCCACTCTTATCCATCAATCCATCACTGGTCTTTATGAAACACGCATTGATTTGAGTCAGCTAGG
AGGTGACGGTGGAGGGCCAAAAAAGAAAAGAAAAGTTGAAGATGCTTCTGCTCATCATCACCATCACCAT
CACCATTAAATCCGCTCTAACCGAAAAGGAAGGAGTTAGACAACCTGAAGTCTAGGTCCCTATTTATTTT
TTTATAGTTATGTTAGTATTAAGAACGTTATTTATATTTCAAATTTTTCTTTTTTTTCTGTACAGACGCG
TGTACGCATGTAACATTATACTGAAAACCTTGCTTGAGAAGGTTTTGGGACGCTCGAAGTGAGCAAAAGG
CCAGCAAAAGGCCAGGAACCGTAAAAAGGCCGCGTTGCTGGCGTTTTTCCATAGGCTCCGCCCCCCTGAC
GAGCATCACAAAAATCGACGCTCAAGTCAGAGGTGGCGAAACCCGACAGGACTATAAAGATACCAGGCGT
TTCCCCCTGGAAGCTCCCTCGTGCGCTCTCCTGTTCCGACCCTGCCGCTTACCGGATACCTGTCCGCCTT
TCTCCCTTCGGGAAGCGTGGCGCTTTCTCATAGCTCACGCTGTAGGTATCTCAGTTCGGTGTAGGTCGTT
CGCTCCAAGCTGGGCTGTGTGCACGAACCCCCCGTTCAGCCCGACCGCTGCGCCTTATCCGGTAACTATC
GTCTTGAGTCCAACCCGGTAAGACACGACTTATCGCCACTGGCAGCAGCCACTGGTAACAGGATTAGCAG
AGCGAGGTATGTAGGCGGTGCTACAGAGTTCTTGAAGTGGTGGCCTAACTACGGCTACACTAGAAGAACA
GTATTTGGTATCTGCGCTCTGCTGAAGCCAGTTACCTTCGGAAAAAGAGTTGGTAGCTCTTGATCCGGCA
AACAAACCACCGCTGGTAGCGGTGGTTTTTTTGTTTGCAAGCAGCAGATTACGCGCAGAAAAAAAGGATC
TCAAGAAGATCCTTTGATCTTTTCTAC
